Addgene plasmid #234272: 8061-E35
Purpose: Gateway ORF Entry clone of mouse Smad5 with stop codon (for native or N-terminal fusions)
Depositing lab: Dominic Esposito. Depositing organization: Frederick National Laboratory.
Backbone
  Vector backbone: pDonr-253
  Backbone size w/o insert (bp): 3155
  Vector type: Gateway Entry Clone
Growth in bacteria
  Bacterial resistance: Spectinomycin, 50 μg/mL
  Growth temperature: 37°C
  Growth strain: DH5alpha
  Copy number: High Copy
Gene/Insert
  Gene/Insert name: Smad5
  Species: M. musculus (mouse)
  Insert size (bp): 1476
  Entrez Gene: Smad5 (a.k.a. 1110051M15Rik, Dwf-C, Madh5, MusMLP)
  Cloning method: Gateway Cloning
  Sequencing primers: 5′ M13F 23-mer (5'-CCCAGTCACGACGTTGTAAAACG); 3′ attLR 23-mer (5'-TAACATCAGAGATTTTGAGACAC)
Terms and licenses: Academic/Nonprofit Terms; Industry Terms: Not Available to Industry
How to cite: 8061-E35 was a gift from Dominic Esposito (Addgene plasmid # 234272 ; http://n2t.net/addgene:234272 ; RRID:Addgene_234272)
