[The description below was written by a language model from this plasmid's Addgene catalogue record and pLannotate feature annotations shown in this document.]
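Description:
8061-E35 is a Gateway entry clone built on the pDonr-253 backbone that carries the mouse Smad5 open reading frame for recombinational transfer into destination vectors. It is a bacterial propagation plasmid only. It replicates in E. coli from a high-copy ColE1/pUC-type origin and is selected with spectinomycin through the aadA aminoglycoside adenylyltransferase gene (SmR), which lies downstream of fragments of a class 1 integron Pc promoter and a gentamicin resistance gene. An incP oriT with a neighbouring traJ fragment is also annotated in the backbone. The sequenced record is about 4.6 kb, consistent with the stated backbone and insert sizes.

The payload is the Smad5 coding sequence, which encodes a receptor-regulated SMAD that acts as a transcriptional modulator downstream of BMP type 1 receptor kinases. It is flanked by two attL recombination sites in opposite orientation. The automated annotation labels both as attL3, so the exact attL variants should be checked against the sequence. A short match to a TEV protease site sits just upstream of the ORF, but it is only a fragment call and the record does not state whether a functional cleavage site is present. rrnB T1 and T2 terminators upstream of the cassette insulate the insert from read-through transcription. A T7 promoter lies just outside the downstream attL site, pointing back toward the insert. No expression promoter drives Smad5 in this plasmid.

Because the ORF retains its stop codon, an LR reaction into a destination vector yields either native Smad5 or an N-terminally tagged fusion, but not a C-terminal fusion. The destination vector supplies the promoter, tags and host-specific elements.
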