Features (pLannotate 1.2.2; 17 found; start..end, strand, type, name):
    121..213     +  CDS            lacI (fragment): lac repressor; lacI; The lac repressor binds to the lac operator to inhibit transcription in E. coli. This inhibition can be relieved by adding lactose or isopropyl-β-D-thiogalactopyranoside (IPTG).
    268..295     -  terminator     rrnB T2 terminator: transcription terminator T2 from the E. coli rrnB gene
    427..470     +  terminator     rrnB T1 terminator: Escherichia coli rrnB; transcription terminator T1 from the E. coli rrnB gene
    517..553     -  CDS            lacZα (fragment): LacZα fragment of β-galactosidase; lacZ fragment
    570..665     +  protein_bind   attL3: mutant version of attL; recombination site for the Gateway® LR reaction LR Clonase™
    668..684     +  CDS            TEV site (fragment): tobacco etch virus (TEV) protease recognition and cleavage site
    692..2086    +  CDS            Smad5: SMAD5_MOUSE - Also known as Madh5, Msmad5. Experimental evidence at protein level: Swiss-Prot protein existence level 1. Transcriptional modulator activated by BMP (bone morphogenetic proteins) type 1 receptor kinase. SMAD5 is a receptor- regulated SMAD (R-SMAD) (By similarity). Required for angiogenesis. From Mus musculus (Mouse).
   2091..2186    -  protein_bind   attL3: mutant version of attL; recombination site for the Gateway® LR reaction LR Clonase™
   2205..2223    -  promoter       T7 promoter: promoter for bacteriophage T7 RNA polymerase
   2413..2436    +  promoter       Pc promoter (fragment): intI1 (promoter lies within the coding sequence); class 1 integron promoter
   2612..2668    +  CDS            GmR (fragment): gentamycin acetyltransferase; aacC1; confers resistance to gentamycin
   2675..3466    +  CDS            SmR: aminoglycoside adenylyltransferase (Murphy, 1985); aadA; confers resistance to spectinomycin and streptomycin
   3470..3507    -  misc_feature   MCS (fragment): pUC18/19 multiple cloning site
   3510..3555    -  CDS            traJ (fragment): oriT-recognizing protein; traJ
   3588..3697    -  oriT           oriT: incP origin of transfer
   3834..3871    +  misc_feature   MCS (fragment): pUC18/19 multiple cloning site
   3957..4545    +  rep_origin     ori: high-copy-number ColE1/pMB1/pBR322/pUC origin of replication
>Addgene plasmid #234272 | 8061-E35 | addgene full sequence | sequence record 469771 | Addgene NGS Result
CTTTCCTGCGTTATCCCCTGATTCTGTGGATAACCGTATTACCGCCTTTGAGTGAGCTGATACCGCTCGC
CGCAGCCGAACGACCGAGCGCAGCGAGTCAGTGAGCGAGGAAGCGGAAGAGCGCCCAATACGCAAACCGC
CTCTCCCCGCGCGTTGGCCGATTCATTAATGCAGCTGGCACGACAGGTTTCCCGACTGGAAAGCGGGCAG
TGAGCGCAACGCAATTAATACGCGTACCGCTAGCCAGGAAGAGTTTGTAGAAACGCAAAAAGGCCATCCG
TCAGGATGGCCTTCTGCTTAGTTTGATGCCTGGCAGTTTATGGCGGGCGTCCTGCCCGCCACCCTCCGGG
CCGTTGCTTCACAACGTTCAAATCCGCTCCCGGCGGATTTGTCCTACTCAGGAGAGCGTTCACCGACAAA
CAACAGATAAAACGAAAGGCCCAGTCTTCCGACTGAGCCTTTCGTTTTATTTGATGCCTGGCAGTTCCCT
ACTCTCGCGTTAACGCTAGCATGGATGTTTTCCCAGTCACGACGTTGTAAAACGACGGCCAGTCTTAAGC
TCGGGCCCCAAATAATGATTTTATTTTGACTGATAGTGACCTGTTCGTTGCAACAAATTGATGAGCAATG
CTTTTTTATAATGCCAACTTTGTACAAAAAAGTTGGCGAAAACCTGTACTTCCAAGGCACCATGACGTCA
ATGGCCAGCTTGTTTTCTTTCACTAGTCCAGCCGTGAAGCGATTGTTGGGCTGGAAACAAGGTGACGAGG
AAGAGAAATGGGCAGAAAAGGCAGTGGATGCTTTAGTGAAAAAGCTGAAGAAGAAGAAGGGTGCTATGGA
GGAGCTGGAGAAAGCCTTGAGCAGCCCAGGACAGCCAAGCAAGTGTGTCACGATCCCCAGGTCCTTGGAT
GGACGTCTGCAAGTTTCTCACAGGAAAGGCTTGCCCCATGTTATATATTGCCGTGTTTGGCGCTGGCCAG
ATTTGCAGAGCCATCACGAGCTAAAACCATTGGATATTTGTGAATTTCCTTTTGGATCTAAGCAAAAGGA
AGTTTGTATCAATCCATACCACTATAAGAGAGTGGAGAGTCCAGTCTTACCTCCAGTATTAGTGCCTCGT
CACAATGAATTCAATCCACAACACAGCCTTCTGGTTCAGTTCAGGAACCTGAGCCACAATGAACCGCACA
TGCCACAAAACGCCACGTTTCCCGATTCTTTCCACCAACCCAACAACGCTCCTTTCCCCTTATCTCCTAA
CAGCCCCTATCCTCCTTCCCCTGCTAGCAGCACATATCCCAACTCCCCAGCAAGCTCTGGACCTGGAAGT
CCATTTCAACTCCCAGCTGACACCCCTCCCCCTGCCTATATGCCACCTGATGATCAGATGGCCCCAGATA
ATTCCCAGCCTATGGATACAAGCAGTAACATGATTCCTCAGACCATGCCCAGCATATCCAGCAGAGATGT
TCAGCCTGTCGCCTATGAGGAGCCCAAACACTGGTGTTCGATTGTCTACTATGAATTAAACAATCGTGTT
GGGGAAGCTTTTCATGCATCTTCTACTAGTGTGTTAGTAGATGGATTTACAGATCCTTCAAATAACAAAA
GTAGATTCTGCCTGGGATTGTTGTCAAATGTTAATCGTAATTCAACTATTGAAAACACTAGGCGGCATAT
TGGAAAAGGTGTTCATCTATACTACGTTGGTGGGGAGGTGTACGCTGAGTGTCTTAGTGACAGCAGCATC
TTTGTTCAGAGTAGGAACTGCAACTTTCACCATGGCTTCCATCCCACCACCGTCTGTAAGATCCCCAGCA
GCTGCAGCCTCAAGATTTTTAACAATCAGGAGTTTGCTCAGCTTCTGGCTCAGTCAGTCAACCATGGATT
CGAGGCTGTGTATGAGCTCACCAAGATGTGTACCATTCGAATGAGCTTTGTCAAGGGCTGGGGAGCAGAG
TACCACCGACAGGACGTCACCAGTACTCCCTGCTGGATTGAGATTCACCTCCACGGGCCTCTGCAGTGGC
TGGATAAAGTCCTTACTCAGATGGGCTCTCCGCTGAACCCCATTTCTTCTGTTTCATAATCAACTTTCTT
GTACAAAGTTGGCATTATAAGAAAGCATTGCTTATCAATTTGTTGCAACGAACAGGTCACTATCAGTCAA
AATAAAATCATTATTTGCCATCCAGCTGATATCCCCTATAGTGAGTCGTATTACATGGTCATAGCTGTTT
CCTGGCAGCTCTGGCCCGTGTCTCAAAATCTCTGATGTTACATTGCACAAGATAAAAATATATCATCATG
CCTCCTCTAGACCAGCCAGGACAGAAATGCCTCGACTTCGCTGCTACCCAAGGTTGCCGGGTGACGCACA
CCGTGGAAACGGATGAAGGCACGAACCCAGTGGACATAAGCCTGTTCGGTTCGTAAGCTGTAATGCAAGT
AGCGTATGCGCTCACGCAACTGGTCCAGAACCTTGACCGAACGCAGCGGTGGTAACGGCGCAGTGGCGGT
TTTCATGGCTTGTTATGACTGTTTTTTTGGGGTACAGTCTATGCCTCGGGCATCCAAGCAGCAAGCGCGT
TACGCCGTGGGTCGATGTTTGATGTTATGGAGCAGCAACGATGTTACGCAGCAGGGCAGTCGCCCTAAAA
CAAAGTTAAACATTATGAGGGAAGCGGTGATCGCCGAAGTATCGACTCAACTATCAGAGGTAGTTGGCGT
CATCGAGCGCCATCTCGAACCGACGTTGCTGGCCGTACATTTGTACGGCTCCGCAGTGGATGGCGGCCTG
AAGCCACACAGTGATATTGATTTGCTGGTTACGGTGACCGTAAGGCTTGATGAAACAACGCGGCGAGCTT
TGATCAACGACCTTTTGGAAACTTCGGCTTCCCCTGGAGAGAGCGAGATTCTCCGCGCTGTAGAAGTCAC
CATTGTTGTGCACGACGACATCATTCCGTGGCGTTATCCAGCTAAGCGCGAACTGCAATTTGGAGAATGG
CAGCGCAATGACATTCTTGCAGGTATCTTCGAGCCAGCCACGATCGACATTGATCTGGCTATCTTGCTGA
CAAAAGCAAGAGAACATAGCGTTGCCTTGGTAGGTCCAGCGGCGGAGGAACTCTTTGATCCGGTTCCTGA
ACAGGATCTATTTGAGGCGCTAAATGAAACCTTAACGCTATGGAACTCGCCGCCCGACTGGGCTGGCGAT
GAGCGAAATGTAGTGCTTACGTTGTCCCGCATTTGGTACAGCGCAGTAACCGGCAAAATCGCGCCGAAGG
ATGTCGCTGCCGACTGGGCAATGGAGCGCCTGCCGGCCCAGTATCAGCCCGTCATACTTGAAGCTAGACA
GGCTTATCTTGGACAAGAAGAAGATCGCTTGGCCTCGCGCGCAGATCAGTTGGAAGAATTTGTCCACTAC
GTGAAAGGCGAGATCACCAAGGTAGTCGGCAAATAACCCTCGACTCTAGAGGATCCCCGGGTACCGAGCT
CGAATTCCGTGATAGGTGGGCTGCCCTTCCTGGTTGGCTTGGTTTCATCAGCCATCCGCTTGCCCTCATC
TGTTACGCCGGCGGTAGCCGGCCAGCCTCGCAGAGCAGGATTCCCGTTGAGCACCGCCAGGTGCGAATAA
GGGACAGTGAAGAAGGAACACCCGCTCGCGGGTGGGCCTACTTCACCTATCCTGCCCGGCTGACGCCGTT
GGATACACCAAGGAAAGTCTACACGAACCCTTTGGCAAAATCCTGTATATCGTGCGAAAAAGGATGGATA
TACCGAAAAAATCGCTATAATGACCCCGAAGCAGGGTTATGCAGCGGAAAACGGAATTCGAGCTCGGTAC
CCGGGGATCCTCTAGAGTCGAGCCACCCATGACCAAAATCCCTTAACGTGAGTTACGCGTCGTTCCACTG
AGCGTCAGACCCCGTAGAAAAGATCAAAGGATCTTCTTGAGATCCTTTTTTTCTGCGCGTAATCTGCTGC
TTGCAAACAAAAAAACCACCGCTACCAGCGGTGGTTTGTTTGCCGGATCAAGAGCTACCAACTCTTTTTC
CGAAGGTAACTGGCTTCAGCAGAGCGCAGATACCAAATACTGTTCTTCTAGTGTAGCCGTAGTTAGGCCA
CCACTTCAAGAACTCTGTAGCACCGCCTACATACCTCGCTCTGCTAATCCTGTTACCAGTGGCTGCTGCC
AGTGGCGATAAGTCGTGTCTTACCGGGTTGGACTCAAGACGATAGTTACCGGATAAGGCGCAGCGGTCGG
GCTGAACGGGGGGTTCGTGCACACAGCCCAGCTTGGAGCGAACGACCTACACCGAACTGAGATACCTACA
GCGTGAGCTATGAGAAAGCGCCACGCTTCCCGAAGGGAGAAAGGCGGACAGGTATCCGGTAAGCGGCAGG
GTCGGAACAGGAGAGCGCACGAGGGAGCTTCCAGGGGGAAACGCCTGGTATCTTTATAGTCCTGTCGGGT
TTCGCCACCTCTGACTTGAGCGTCGATTTTTGTGATGCTCGTCAGGGGGGCGGAGCCTATGGAAAAACGC
CAGCAACGCGGCCTTTTTACGGTTCCTGGCCTTTTGCTGGCCTTTTGCTCACATGTT
